Addgene plasmid #199958: YP17
Purpose: Yeast/E coli shuttle vector expressing GFP from synthetic yeast promoter 17
Depositing lab: Farren Isaacs. Depositing organization: Yale University. Publication: Cross-kingdom expression of synthetic genetic elements promotes discovery of metabolites in the human microbiome. Patel JR, Oh J, Wang S, Crawford JM, Isaacs FJ. Cell. 2022 Apr 28;185(9):1487-1505.e14. doi: 10.1016/j.cell.2022.03.008. Epub 2022 Apr 1. PubMed 35366417.
Backbone
  Vector backbone: pRCVS6H
  Vector type: Yeast Expression
  Selectable markers: Hygromycin
Growth in bacteria
  Bacterial resistance: Ampicillin, 100 μg/mL
  Growth temperature: 37°C
  Growth strain: BL21
  Copy number: Low Copy
Gene/Insert
  Gene/Insert name: GFP
  Species: Synthetic
  Cloning method: Gibson Cloning
Terms and licenses: Academic/Nonprofit Terms; Industry Terms: Not Available to Industry
How to cite: YP17 was a gift from Farren Isaacs (Addgene plasmid # 199958 ; http://n2t.net/addgene:199958 ; RRID:Addgene_199958)
