[The description below was written by a language model from this plasmid's Addgene catalogue record and pLannotate feature annotations shown in this document.]
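Description:
YP17 is a yeast/E. coli shuttle vector built on the pRCVS6H backbone that expresses a green fluorescent reporter from a designed yeast promoter, referred to in the record as synthetic yeast promoter 17. The sequenced plasmid is about 5.7 kb. In E. coli it replicates from a ColE1/pUC-type origin and is selected with ampicillin through the β-lactamase gene and its native promoter. The catalogue lists it as low copy, although this origin type is annotated as high copy. In Saccharomyces cerevisiae it is maintained through fragments of the CEN4 centromere and the ARS1 replication origin, an arrangement that normally gives stable, low-copy episomal inheritance. Yeast selection uses the hphMX6 cassette, which confers hygromycin resistance and ends in the Ashbya gossypii TEF terminator.

The payload is a single reporter cassette assembled by Gibson cloning. The catalogue names the insert GFP. Automated annotation matched the open reading frame to mUkG, a constitutively fluorescent green protein derived from Sarcophyton, so the exact variant should be checked against the sequence. A CYC1 terminator follows the coding region. The synthetic promoter is not annotated, but it presumably occupies the unannotated stretch just upstream of the reporter. A short T7 promoter sits near the end of the circular map, immediately before that region, which may relate to the listed BL21 growth strain, though the record does not explain its role.

The plasmid appears to be one member of a numbered series used to measure synthetic promoter strength by fluorescence, from work on expressing synthetic genetic elements across kingdoms for metabolite discovery.
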