Features (pLannotate 1.2.2; 11 found; start..end, strand, type, name):
    199..867     +  CDS            mUkG: mUkG is a basic (constitutively fluorescent) green fluorescent protein published in 2008, derived from Sarcophyton sp.. It has moderate acid sensitivity.
    922..1111    +  terminator     CYC1 terminator: S. cerevisiae CYC1; transcription terminator for CYC1
   1351..2926    +  gene           hphMX6: yeast selectable marker conferring hygromycin resistance
   2729..2926    +  terminator     TEF terminator: Ashbya gossypii TEF terminator
   3041..3629    -  rep_origin     ori: high-copy-number ColE1/pMB1/pBR322/pUC origin of replication
   3800..4660    -  CDS            AmpR: β-lactamase; bla; confers resistance to ampicillin, carbenicillin, and related antibiotics
   4661..4765    -  promoter       AmpR promoter: bla
   4792..4842    +  misc_feature   bom (fragment): basis of mobility region from pBR322
   4971..5140    -  misc_feature   CEN4 (fragment): S. cerevisiae CEN4 centromere
   5141..5567    +  rep_origin     ARS1 (fragment): S. cerevisiae autonomously replicating sequence ARS1
   5673..5691    +  promoter       T7 promoter: promoter for bacteriophage T7 RNA polymerase
>Addgene plasmid #199958 | YP17 | addgene full sequence | sequence record 405031 | Addgene NGS Result
ATTTTTTCATTTTTTTAACCGCGCCACTGAAATTTTAGCATGTGAACAGAGGGGCCCTCCTTGAACGATT
TTTCACAAAGAAAAAAAGTTTTTTATATAAAAGCAATACTTGGGTCGACTTGTTATACGCGGATTTTTAA
GTATTTACCGTCTAAATTTTTAACTAACTAACTTAAAGAGGAGAAAGGTACCATGGTCAGTGTCATCAAA
GAAGAAATGAAGATCAAGTTGCACATGGAAGGTAACGTTAATGGTCATGCCTTTGTTATTGAAGGTGATG
GTAAAGGTAAACCATACGATGGTACTCAAACTTTGAACTTGACTGTCAAAGAAGGTGCTCCATTGCCATT
CTCTTACGATATTTTGACTAACGCCTTCCAATACGGTAATAGAGCTTTTACTAAGTACCCAGCCGATATC
CCAGATTACTTTAAGCAAACTTTTCCAGAAGGTTACTCCTGGGAAAGAACTATGTCTTACGAAGATAACG
CTATCTGCAACGTCAGATCCGAAATTTCTATGGAAGGTGATTGCTTCATCTACAAGATCAGATTCGATGG
TAAGAACTTTCCACCAAATGGTCCAGTCATGCAAAAAAAGACTTTGAAGTGGGAACCATCCACCGAAATG
ATGTATGTTAGAGATGGTTTCTTGATGGGTGATGTCAATATGGCTTTGTTGTTGGAAGGTGGTGGTCATC
ATAGATGTGATTTCAAGACTTCTTACAAGGCCAAGAAGGTTGTTCAATTGCCAGATGCTCATAAGATCGA
TCACAGAATCGAAATCTTGTCCCACGATAGAGATTACTCCAAGGTTAAGTTGTACGAAAACGCTGTTGCT
AGAAACTCTTTGTTGCCATCTCAAGCTTCTAAGTAACATGTAATTAGTTATGTCACGCTTACATTCACGC
CCTCCCCCCACATCCGCTCTAACCGAAAAGGAAGGAGTTAGACAACCTGAAGTCTAGGTCCCTATTTATT
TTTTTATAGTTATGTTAGTATTAAGAACGTTATTTATATTTCAAATTTTTCTTTTTTTTCTGTACAGACG
CGTGTACGCATGTAACATTATACTGAAAACCTTGCTTGAGAAGGTTTTGGGACGCTCGAAGGCTTTGTGG
AGGTCGACACGAGCGACTGAGTTCGGACGTCACGACCTGCCTGGATATCGTGCACCGCTCGTGCACTGAC
GTCATGATCGACGAGTCGCACAGAGGCCTCTGACACTGACTCGACCTGACTAGCGTCGAGCAGTGACGAC
CTGCCCGGGCACAGCAACTGTGCCACTCGTCTGATCCGTCGTCCCATCGGCTGAATCGATGCCTCGTCCC
CGCCGGGTCACCCGGCCAGCGACATGGAGGCCCAGAATACCCTCCTTGACAGTCTTGACGTGCGCAGCTC
AGGGGCATGATGTGACTGTCGCCCGTACATTTAGCCCATACATCCCCATGTATAATCATTTGCATCCATA
CATTTTGATGGCCGCACGGCGCGAAGCAAAAATTACGGCACCTCGCTGCAGACCTGCGAGCAGGGAAACG
CTCCCCTCACAGACGCGTTGAATTGTCCCCACGCCGCGCCCCTGTAGAGAAATATAAAAGGTTAGGATTT
GCCACTGAGGTTCTTCTTTCATATACTTCCTTTTAAAATCTTGCTAGGATACAGTTCTCACATCACATCC
GAACATAAACAACCATGGGTAAAAAGCCTGAACTCACCGCGACGTCTGTCGAGAAGTTTCTGATCGAAAA
GTTCGACAGCGTCTCCGACCTGATGCAGCTCTCGGAGGGCGAAGAATCTCGTGCTTTCAGCTTCGATGTA
GGAGGGCGTGGATATGTCCTGCGGGTAAATAGCTGCGCCGATGGTTTCTACAAAGATCGTTATGTTTATC
GGCACTTTGCATCGGCCGCGCTCCCGATTCCGGAAGTGCTTGACATTGGGGAGTTCAGCGAGAGCCTGAC
CTATTGCATCTCCCGCCGTGCACAGGGTGTCACGTTGCAAGACCTGCCTGAAACCGAACTGCCCGCTGTT
CTGCAGCCGGTCGCGGAGGCCATGGATGCGATCGCTGCGGCCGATCTTAGCCAGACGAGCGGGTTCGGCC
CATTCGGACCGCAAGGAATCGGTCAATACACTACATGGCGTGATTTCATATGCGCGATTGCTGATCCCCA
TGTGTATCACTGGCAAACTGTGATGGACGACACCGTCAGTGCGTCCGTCGCGCAGGCTCTCGATGAGCTG
ATGCTTTGGGCCGAGGACTGCCCCGAAGTCCGGCACCTCGTGCACGCGGATTTCGGCTCCAACAATGTCC
TGACGGACAATGGCCGCATAACAGCGGTCATTGACTGGAGCGAGGCGATGTTCGGGGATTCCCAATACGA
GGTCGCCAACATCTTCTTCTGGAGGCCGTGGTTGGCTTGTATGGAGCAACAGACGCGCTACTTCGAGCGG
AGGCATCCGGAGCTTGCAGGATCGCCGCGGCTCCGGGCGTATATGCTCCGCATTGGTCTTGACCAACTCT
ATCAGAGCTTGGTTGACGGCAATTTCGATGATGCAGCTTGGGCGCAGGGTCGATGCGACGCAATCGTCCG
ATCCGGAGCCGGGACTGTCGGGCGTACACAAATCGCCCGCAGAAGCGCGGCCGTCTGGACCGATGGCTGT
GTAGAAGTACTCGCCGATAGTGGAAACCGACGCCCCAGCACTCGTCCGAGGGCAAAGGAATAATCAGTAC
TGACAATAAAAAGATTCTTGTTTTCAAGAACTTGTCATTTGTATAGTTTTTTTATATTGTAGTTGTTCTA
TTTTAATCAAATGTTAGCGTGATTTATATTTTTTTTCGCCTCGACATCATCTGCCCAGATGCGAAGTTAA
GTGCGCAGAAAGTAATATCATGCGTCAATCGTATGTGAATGCTGGTCGCTATACTGCTATCGATGTGGCA
GTGCGTCCAGCTCAGTCAGACTCAGTCCTGGTGTCGTCAGCCTGTGAGCAAAAGGCCAGCAAAAGGCCAG
GAACCGTAAAAAGGCCGCGTTGCTGGCGTTTTTCCATAGGCTCCGCCCCCCTGACGAGCATCACAAAAAT
CGACGCTCAAGTCAGAGGTGGCGAAACCCGACAGGACTATAAAGATACCAGGCGTTTCCCCCTGGAAGCT
CCCTCGTGCGCTCTCCTGTTCCGACCCTGCCGCTTACCGGATACCTGTCCGCCTTTCTCCCTTCGGGAAG
CGTGGCGCTTTCTCATAGCTCACGCTGTAGGTATCTCAGTTCGGTGTAGGTCGTTCGCTCCAAGCTGGGC
TGTGTGCACGAACCCCCCGTTCAGCCCGACCGCTGCGCCTTATCCGGTAACTATCGTCTTGAGTCCAACC
CGGTAAGACACGACTTATCGCCACTGGCAGCAGCCACTGGTAACAGGATTAGCAGAGCGAGGTATGTAGG
CGGTGCTACAGAGTTCTTGAAGTGGTGGCCTAACTACGGCTACACTAGAAGAACAGTATTTGGTATCTGC
GCTCTGCTGAAGCCAGTTACCTTCGGAAAAAGAGTTGGTAGCTCTTGATCCGGCAAACAAACCACCGCTG
GTAGCGGTGGTTTTTTTGTTTGCAAGCAGCAGATTACGCGCAGAAAAAAAGGATCTCAAGAAGATCCTTT
GATCTTTTCTACGGGGTCTGACGCTCAGTGGAACGAAAACTCACGTTAAGGGATTTTGGTCATGAGATTA
TCAAAAAGGATCTTCACCTAGATCCTTTTAAATTAAAAATGAAGTTTTAAATCAATCTAAAGTATATATG
AGTAAACTTGGTCTGACAGTTACCAATGCTTAATCAGTGAGGCACCTATCTCAGCGATCTGTCTATTTCG
TTCATCCATAGTTGCCTGACTCCCCGTCGTGTAGATAACTACGATACGGGAGGGCTTACCATCTGGCCCC
AGTGCTGCAATGATACCGCGAGACCCACGCTCACCGGCTCCAGATTTATCAGCAATAAACCAGCCAGCCG
GAAGGGCCGAGCGCAGAAGTGGTCCTGCAACTTTATCCGCCTCCATCCAGTCTATTAATTGTTGCCGGGA
AGCTAGAGTAAGTAGTTCGCCAGTTAATAGTTTGCGCAACGTTGTTGCCATTGCTACAGGCATCGTGGTG
TCACGCTCGTCGTTTGGTATGGCTTCATTCAGCTCCGGTTCCCAACGATCAAGGCGAGTTACATGATCCC
CCATGTTGTGCAAAAAAGCGGTTAGCTCCTTCGGTCCTCCGATCGTTGTCAGAAGTAAGTTGGCCGCAGT
GTTATCACTCATGGTTATGGCAGCACTGCATAATTCTCTTACTGTCATGCCATCCGTAAGATGCTTTTCT
GTGACTGGTGAGTACTCAACCAAGTCATTCTGAGAATAGTGTATGCGGCGACCGAGTTGCTCTTGCCCGG
CGTCAATACGGGATAATACCGCGCCACATAGCAGAACTTTAAAAGTGCTCATCATTGGAAAACGTTCTTC
GGGGCGAAAACTCTCAAGGATCTTACCGCTGTTGAGATCCAGTTCGATGTAACCCACTCGTGCACCCAAC
TGATCTTCAGCATCTTTTACTTTCACCAGCGTTTCTGGGTGAGCAAAAACAGGAAGGCAAAATGCCGCAA
AAAAGGGAATAAGGGCGACACGGAAATGTTGAATACTCATACTCTTCCTTTTTCAATATTATTGAAGCAT
TTATCAGGGTTATTGTCTCATGAGCGGATACATATTTGAATGTATTTAGAAAAATAAACAAATAGGGGTT
CCGCGCACATTTCCCCGAAAAGTGCCACCTGATGCGGTGTGAAATACCGCACAGATGCGTAAGGAGAAAA
TACCGCATCAGGGTCAGTCACAGTGGAGCCTAGCACTCACTCAGCGTGACGGCTCAGAGCAGAATTCACG
AGCCAGAAATAGTAACTTTTGCCTAAATCACAAATTGCAAAATTTAATTGCTTGCAAAAGGTCACATGCT
TATAATCAACTTTTTTAAAAATTTAAAATACTTTTTTATTTTTTATTTTTAAACATAAATGAAATAATTT
ATTTATTGTTTATGATTACCGAAACATAAAACCTGCTCAAGAAAAAGAAACTGTTTTGTCCTTGGAAAAA
AAGCACTACCTAGGAGCGGCCAAAATGCCGGCTTACATTTTATGTTAGCTGGTGGACTGACGCCAGAAAA
TGTTGGTGATGCGCTTAGATTAAATGGCGTTATTGGTGTTGATGTAAGCGGAGGTGTGGAGACAAATGGT
GTAAAAGACTCTAACAAAATAGCAAATTTCGTCAAAAATGCTAAGAAATAGGTTATTACTGAGTAGTATT
TATTTAAGTATTGTTTGTGCACTTGCCTGCAAGCCTTTTGAAAAGCAAGCATAAAAGATCTAAACATAAA
ATCTGTAAAATAACAAGATGTAAAGATAATGCTAAATCATTTGGCTTTTTGATTGATTGTACAGGAAAAT
ATACATCGCAGGGGGTTGACTTTTACCATTTCACCGCAATGGAATTAAACTTGTTGAAGAGAATGTTCAC
AGGCGCATACGCTACAATGACCCGATTCTTGCTAGCCGAATTCCAGTCAGGCTGCTAGCACCAGAGCTAC
GTGACCGCAGGACTAGCTCCAGCTGAGCGACACGCGAACAGGTGTAGAGTCAGTCGTGCTGCAAGGTCGC
ACTAATACGACTCACTATAGGG
