>Addgene plasmid #199958 | YP17 | depositor partial sequence | sequence record 387768 | Promoter Sequence
ATTTTTTCATTTTTTTAACCGCGCCACTGAAATTTTAGCATGTGAACAGAGGGGCCCTCCTTGAACGATT
TTTCACAAAGAAAAAAAGTTTTTTATATAAAAGCAATACTTGGGTCGACTTGTTATACGCGGATTTTTAA
GTATTTACCGTCTAAATTTTTAACTAACTAA
